>Addgene plasmid #10851 | p3037 GST-HPV-6 E6 | addgene partial sequence | sequence record 17842 | 10851 with pGEX5'
TGGTTCCGCGTGGATCCGAAAGTGCAAATGCCTCCACGTCTGCAACGACCATAGACCAGTTGTGCAAGAC
GTTTAATCTATCTATGCATACGTTGCAAATTAATTGTGTGTTTTGCAAGAATGCACTGACCACAGCAGAG
ATTTATTCATATGCATATAAACACCTAAAGGTCCTGTTTCGAGGCGGCTATCCATATGCAGCCTGCGCGT
GCTGCCTAGAATTTCATGGAAAAATAAACCAATATAGACACTTTGATTATGCTGGATATGCAACAACAGT
TGAAGAAGAAACTAAACAAGACATCTTAGACGTGCTAATTCGGTGCTACCTGTGTCACAAACCGCTGTGT
GAAGTAGAAAAGGTAAAACATATACTAACCAAGGCGCGGTTCATAAAGCTAAATTGTACGTGGAAGGGTC
GCTGCCTACACTGCTGGACAACATGCATGGAAGACATGTTACCTAAGAATTCATCGTGACTGACTGACGA
TCTGCCTCGCGCGTTTCGGTGATGACGGTGAAAACCTCTGACACATGCAGCTCCCGGAGACGGTCACAGC
TTGTCTGTAAGCGGATGCCGGGAGCAGACAAGCCCGTCAGGGCGCGTCAGCGGGTGTTGGCGGGTGTCGG
GGCGCAGCCATGACCCAGTCACGTAGCGATAGCGGAGTGTATAATTCTTGAAGACGAAAGGGCCTCGTGA
TACGCCTATTTTTATAGGTTAATGTCATGATAATAATGGTTTCTTAGACGTCAGGTGGCACTTTTCGGGG
AAATGTGCGCGGAACCCCTATTTGTTTATTTTTCTAAATA
