[The description below was written by a language model from this plasmid's Addgene catalogue record.]
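Description:
p3037 GST-HPV-6 E6 is a bacterial expression plasmid built on the pGEX-2T backbone (about 4.9 kb without insert) for producing the E6 protein of human papillomavirus type 6b as a glutathione S-transferase fusion in E. coli. It is maintained as a high-copy plasmid under ampicillin selection. The roughly 500 bp HPV6b E6 coding region was inserted by restriction cloning between the BamHI and EcoRI sites of the vector polylinker; the BamHI site at the 5′ junction was retained, while the EcoRI site at the 3′ junction was destroyed. This places E6 in frame downstream of the backbone-encoded GST, giving an N-terminally GST-tagged protein.

The record gives no feature table and does not list the promoter or other regulatory elements. As a general matter, pGEX-2T vectors drive the fusion from an IPTG-inducible tac promoter, carry lacIq for repression, and encode a thrombin cleavage site between GST and the cloning sites, which allows the tag to be removed after purification. The GST moiety permits one-step affinity capture on glutathione resin, so the fusion can be used either as a source of purified protein or as immobilised bait in pull-down assays.

The associated publication concerns the cellular factor that mediates the association of p53 with the E6 oncoproteins of the high-risk types HPV-16 and HPV-18. E6 from HPV-6, a low-risk type, would be a natural comparison protein in such in vitro binding experiments, although the record does not spell out its specific role.
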