Addgene plasmid #10851: p3037 GST-HPV-6 E6
Depositing lab: Peter Howley. Depositing organization: Harvard Medical School. Publication: A cellular protein mediates association of p53 with the E6 oncoprotein of human papillomavirus types 16 or 18. Huibregtse JM, Scheffner M, Howley PM. EMBO J. 1991 Dec . 10(13):4129-35. PubMed 1661671.
Backbone
  Vector backbone: pGEX-2T
  Backbone size w/o insert (bp): 4948
  Vector type: Bacterial Expression
Growth in bacteria
  Bacterial resistance: Ampicillin, 100 μg/mL
  Growth temperature: 37°C
  Growth strain: DH5alpha
  Copy number: High Copy
Gene/Insert
  Gene/Insert name: HPV6b E6
  Species: Human papillomavirus
  Insert size (bp): 500
  Entrez Gene: E6 (a.k.a. HPV6bgp1)
  Tag / fusion protein: GST (N terminal on backbone)
  Cloning method: Restriction Enzyme; 5′ cloning site BamHI (not destroyed); 3′ cloning site EcoRI (destroyed during cloning)
  Sequencing primers: 5′ pGEX-5'
Terms and licenses: Academic/Nonprofit Terms; Industry Terms: Not Available to Industry
Depositor comments: See author's map.
How to cite: p3037 GST-HPV-6 E6 was a gift from Peter Howley (Addgene plasmid # 10851 ; http://n2t.net/addgene:10851 ; RRID:Addgene_10851)
